Addgene plasmid #184041: pEGFP-H2B-MCS
Purpose: (Empty Backbone) Cloning of GFP-H2B fusion proteins
Depositing lab: Lienhard Schmitz. Depositing organization: Justus Liebig-Universitaet Giessen. Publication: The Aurora B-controlled PP1/RepoMan complex determines the spatial and temporal distribution of mitotic H2B S6 phosphorylation. Pfisterer M, Robert R, Saul VV, Pritz A, Seibert M, Feederle R, Schmitz ML. Open Biol. 2024 May;14(5):230460. doi: 10.1098/rsob.230460. Epub 2024 May 29. PubMed 38806145.
Backbone
  Vector backbone: pEGFP-C1
  Backbone manufacturer: Clontech
  Backbone size (bp): 4731
  Modifications to backbone: Inserted human H2B N-terminal to EGFP
  Vector type: Mammalian Expression
  Promoter: CMV
  Selectable markers: Neomycin (select with G418)
  Tag / fusion protein: GFP (N terminal on backbone); H2B (N terminal on backbone)
Growth in bacteria
  Bacterial resistance: Kanamycin, 50 μg/mL
  Growth temperature: 37°C
  Growth strain: DH5alpha
  Copy number: High Copy
Gene/Insert
  Cloning method: Restriction Enzyme
  Sequencing primers: 5′ CAACGGGACTTTCCAAAATG; 3′ CCTCTACAAATGTGGTATGG
Terms and licenses: Academic/Nonprofit Terms; Industry Terms: Not Available to Industry
How to cite: pEGFP-H2B-MCS was a gift from Lienhard Schmitz (Addgene plasmid # 184041 ; http://n2t.net/addgene:184041 ; RRID:Addgene_184041)
