[The description below was written by a language model from this plasmid's Addgene catalogue record and pLannotate feature annotations shown in this document.]
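Description:
pEGFP-H2B-MCS is an empty mammalian expression backbone derived from Clontech's pEGFP-C1, designed for building fusion proteins that carry both histone H2B and EGFP at their N terminus. The sequenced plasmid is about 5.1 kb. It replicates in E. coli from a high-copy ColE1/pUC-type origin and also carries an f1 phage origin. A single NeoR/KanR (Tn5 aminoglycoside phosphotransferase) gene provides both selections. It is preceded by a bacterial bla-type promoter for kanamycin resistance in bacteria and by the SV40 enhancer/early promoter for G418 selection of transfected mammalian cells, and is terminated by the HSV TK polyadenylation signal. The short annotated fragments of ble, bGH poly(A) and SV40 large T antigen appear to be incidental backbone matches rather than functional elements.

The expression cassette is driven by the human CMV immediate-early enhancer and promoter. Downstream lies the coding sequence for human histone H2B (annotated as HIST1H2BJ), followed after a short linker by EGFP, then the multiple cloning site and the SV40 poly(A) signal. Although the plasmid name puts EGFP first, the order in the feature table is H2B-EGFP-MCS, which agrees with the recorded modification of inserting H2B N-terminal to EGFP.

A gene of interest cloned in frame into the MCS by restriction enzymes would therefore be expressed as an H2B-EGFP-X fusion. The H2B moiety would be expected to direct the fusion to chromatin, while EGFP allows it to be seen by fluorescence. The record states the purpose only as cloning GFP-H2B fusion proteins; the associated publication concerns mitotic phosphorylation of H2B, which suggests use in chromatin-targeting experiments.
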