Features (pLannotate 1.2.2; 15 found; start..end, strand, type, name):
     61..364     +  enhancer       CMV enhancer: human cytomegalovirus immediate early enhancer
    365..568     +  promoter       CMV promoter: human cytomegalovirus (CMV) immediate early promoter
    597..974     +  CDS            H2B: human histone H2B; HIST1H2BJ
    993..1709    +  CDS            EGFP: EGFP is a basic (constitutively fluorescent) green fluorescent protein published in 1996, derived from Aequorea victoria. It is reported to be a rapidly-maturing weak dimer with moderate acid sensitivity.
   1710..1775    +  misc_feature   MCS: multiple cloning site
   1792..1876    +  CDS            large T antigen (fragment): large T antigen from SV40 (simian virus 40)
   1899..2020    +  polyA_signal   SV40 poly(A) signal: SV40 polyadenylation signal
   2054..2482    -  rep_origin     f1 ori (sequence partly withheld): f1 bacteriophage origin of replication; arrow indicates direction of (+) strand synthesis
   2509..2613    +  promoter       AmpR promoter: bla
   2615..2972    +  promoter       SV40 promoter: SV40 enhancer and early promoter
   3007..3801    +  CDS            NeoR/KanR: aminoglycoside phosphotransferase from Tn5; aph(3')-II (or nptII); confers resistance to neomycin, kanamycin, and G418 (Geneticin®)
   3822..3974    +  CDS            ble (fragment): BLE_KLEPN - Experimental evidence at protein level: Swiss-Prot protein existence level 1. Binding protein with a strong affinity to the bleomycin family of antibiotics. Binds to CL990; an antimitotic-antibiotic compound. From Klebsiella pneumoniae.
   4033..4080    +  polyA_signal   HSV TK poly(A) signal: herpes simplex virus thymidine kinase polyadenylation signal (Cole and Stacy, 1985)
   4171..4187    -  polyA_signal   bGH poly(A) signal (fragment): bovine growth hormone polyadenylation signal
   4409..4997    +  rep_origin     ori: high-copy-number ColE1/pMB1/pBR322/pUC origin of replication
>Addgene plasmid #184041 | pEGFP-H2B-MCS | addgene full sequence | sequence record 419565 | Addgene NGS Result
TAGTTATTAATAGTAATCAATTACGGGGTCATTAGTTCATAGCCCATATATGGAGTTCCGCGTTACATAA
CTTACGGTAAATGGCCCGCCTGGCTGACCGCCCAACGACCCCCGCCCATTGACGTCAATAATGACGTATG
TTCCCATAGTAACGCCAATAGGGACTTTCCATTGACGTCAATGGGTGGAGTATTTACGGTAAACTGCCCA
CTTGGCAGTACATCAAGTGTATCATATGCCAAGTACGCCCCCTATTGACGTCAATGACGGTAAATGGCCC
GCCTGGCATTATGCCCAGTACATGACCTTATGGGACTTTCCTACTTGGCAGTACATCTACGTATTAGTCA
TCGCTATTACCATGGTGATGCGGTTTTGGCAGTACATCAATGGGCGTGGATAGCGGTTTGACTCACGGGG
ATTTCCAAGTCTCCACCCCATTGACGTCAATGGGAGTTTGTTTTGGCACCAAAATCAACGGGACTTTCCA
AAATGTCGTAACAACTCCGCCCCATTGACGCAAATGGGCGGTAGGCGTGTACGGTGGGAGGTCTATATAA
GCAGAGCTGGTTTAGTGAACCGTCAGATCCGCTAGCATGCCAGAGCCAGCGAAGTCTGCTCCCGCCCCGA
AAAAGGGCTCCAAGAAGGCGGTGACTAAGGCGCAGAAGAAAGGCGGCAAGAAGCGCAAGCGCAGCCGCAA
GGAGAGCTATTCCATCTATGTGTACAAGGTTCTGAAGCAGGTCCACCCTGACACCGGCATTTCGTCCAAG
GCCATGGGCATCATGAATTCGTTTGTGAACGACATTTTCGAGCGCATCGCAGGTGAGGCTTCCCGCCTGG
CGCATTACAACAAGCGCTCGACCATCACCTCCAGGGAGATCCAGACGGCCGTGCGCCTGCTGCTGCCTGG
GGAGTTGGCCAAGCACGCCGTGTCCGAGGGTACTAAGGCCATCACCAAGTACACCAGCGCTAAGGATCCA
CCGGTCGCCACCATGGTGAGCAAGGGCGAGGAGCTGTTCACCGGGGTGGTGCCCATCCTGGTCGAGCTGG
ACGGCGACGTAAACGGCCACAAGTTCAGCGTGTCCGGCGAGGGCGAGGGCGATGCCACCTACGGCAAGCT
GACCCTGAAGTTCATCTGCACCACCGGCAAGCTGCCCGTGCCCTGGCCCACCCTCGTGACCACCCTGACC
TACGGCGTGCAGTGCTTCAGCCGCTACCCCGACCACATGAAGCAGCACGACTTCTTCAAGTCCGCCATGC
CCGAAGGCTACGTCCAGGAGCGCACCATCTTCTTCAAGGACGACGGCAACTACAAGACCCGCGCCGAGGT
GAAGTTCGAGGGCGACACCCTGGTGAACCGCATCGAGCTGAAGGGCATCGACTTCAAGGAGGACGGCAAC
ATCCTGGGGCACAAGCTGGAGTACAACTACAACAGCCACAACGTCTATATCATGGCCGACAAGCAGAAGA
ACGGCATCAAGGTGAACTTCAAGATCCGCCACAACATCGAGGACGGCAGCGTGCAGCTCGCCGACCACTA
CCAGCAGAACACCCCCATCGGCGACGGCCCCGTGCTGCTGCCCGACAACCACTACCTGAGCACCCAGTCC
GCCCTGAGCAAAGACCCCAACGAGAAGCGCGATCACATGGTCCTGCTGGAGTTCGTGACCGCCGCCGGGA
TCACTCTCGGCATGGACGAGCTGTACAAGTCCGGACTCAGATCTCGAGCTCAAGCTTCGAATTCTGCAGT
CGACGGTACCGCGGGCCCGGGATCCACCGGATCTAGATAACTGATCATAATCAGCCATACCACATTTGTA
GAGGTTTTACTTGCTTTAAAAAACCTCCCACACCTCCCCCTGAACCTGAAACATAAAATGAATGCAATTG
TTGTTGTTAACTTGTTTATTGCAGCTTATAATGGTTACAAATAAAGCAATAGCATCACAAATTTCACAAA
TAAAGCATTTTTTTCACTGCATTCTAGTTGTGGTTTGTCCAAACTCATCAATGTATCTTAACGCGTAAAT
TGTAAGCGTTAATATTTTGTTAAAATTCGCGTTAAATTTTTGTTAAATCAGCTCATTTTTTAACCAATAG
GCCGAAATCGGCAAAATCCCTTATAAATCAAAAGAATAGACCGAGATAGGGT
[37 nt withheld, positions 2153-2189]
AAAGAACGTGGACTCCAACGTCAAAGG
[49 nt withheld, positions 2217-2265]
T
[91 nt withheld, positions 2267-2357]
G
[124 nt withheld, positions 2359-2482]
CAGGTGGCACTTTTCGGGGAAATGTGCGCGGAACCCCTATTTGTTTATTTTTCTAAATACATTCAAATAT
GTATCCGCTCATGAGACAATAACCCTGATAAATGCTTCAATAATATTGAAAAAGGAAGAGTCCTGAGGCG
GAAAGAACCAGCTGTGGAATGTGTGTCAGTTAGGGTGTGGAAAGTCCCCAGGCTCCCCAGCAGGCAGAAG
TATGCAAAGCATGCATCTCAATTAGTCAGCAACCAGGTGTGGAAAGTCCCCAGGCTCCCCAGCAGGCAGA
AGTATGCAAAGCATGCATCTCAATTAGTCAGCAACCATAGTCCCGCCCCTAACTCCGCCCATCCCGCCCC
TAACTCCGCCCAGTTCCGCCCATTCTCCGCCCCATGGCTGACTAATTTTTTTTATTTATGCAGAGGCCGA
GGCCGCCTCGGCCTCTGAGCTATTCCAGAAGTAGTGAGGAGGCTTTTTTGGAGGCCTAGGCTTTTGCAAA
GATCGATCAAGAGACAGGATGAGGATCGTTTCGCATGATTGAACAAGATGGATTGCACGCAGGTTCTCCG
GCCGCTTGGGTGGAGAGGCTATTCGGCTATGACTGGGCACAACAGACAATCGGCTGCTCTGATGCCGCCG
TGTTCCGGCTGTCAGCGCAGGGGCGCCCGGTTCTTTTTGTCAAGACCGACCTGTCCGGTGCCCTGAATGA
ACTGCAAGACGAGGCAGCGCGGCTATCGTGGCTGGCCACGACGGGCGTTCCTTGCGCAGCTGTGCTCGAC
GTTGTCACTGAAGCGGGAAGGGACTGGCTGCTATTGGGCGAAGTGCCGGGGCAGGATCTCCTGTCATCTC
ACCTTGCTCCTGCCGAGAAAGTATCCATCATGGCTGATGCAATGCGGCGGCTGCATACGCTTGATCCGGC
TACCTGCCCATTCGACCACCAAGCGAAACATCGCATCGAGCGAGCACGTACTCGGATGGAAGCCGGTCTT
GTCGATCAGGATGATCTGGACGAAGAGCATCAGGGGCTCGCGCCAGCCGAACTGTTCGCCAGGCTCAAGG
CGAGCATGCCCGACGGCGAGGATCTCGTCGTGACCCATGGCGATGCCTGCTTGCCGAATATCATGGTGGA
AAATGGCCGCTTTTCTGGATTCATCGACTGTGGCCGGCTGGGTGTGGCGGACCGCTATCAGGACATAGCG
TTGGCTACCCGTGATATTGCTGAAGAGCTTGGCGGCGAATGGGCTGACCGCTTCCTCGTGCTTTACGGTA
TCGCCGCTCCCGATTCGCAGCGCATCGCCTTCTATCGCCTTCTTGACGAGTTCTTCTGAGCGGGACTCTG
GGGTTCGAAATGACCGACCAAGCGACGCCCAACCTGCCATCACGAGATTTCGATTCCACCGCCGCCTTCT
ATGAAAGGTTGGGCTTCGGAATCGTTTTCCGGGACGCCGGCTGGATGATCCTCCAGCGCGGGGATCTCAT
GCTGGAGTTCTTCGCCCACCCTAGGGGGAGGCTAACTGAAACACGGAAGGAGACAATACCGGAAGGAACC
CGCGCTATGACGGCAATAAAAAGACAGAATAAAACGCACGGTGTTGGGTCGTTTGTTCATAAACGCGGGG
TTCGGTCCCAGGGCTGGCACTCTGTCGATACCCCACCGAGACCCCATTGGGGCCAATACGCCCGCGTTTC
TTCCTTTTCCCCACCCCACCCCCCAAGTTCGGGTGAAGGCCCAGGGCTCGCAGCCAACGTCGGGGCGGCA
GGCCCTGCCATAGCCTCAGGTTACTCATATATACTTTAGATTGATTTAAAACTTCATTTTTAATTTAAAA
GGATCTAGGTGAAGATCCTTTTTGATAATCTCATGACCAAAATCCCTTAACGTGAGTTTTCGTTCCACTG
AGCGTCAGACCCCGTAGAAAAGATCAAAGGATCTTCTTGAGATCCTTTTTTTCTGCGCGTAATCTGCTGC
TTGCAAACAAAAAAACCACCGCTACCAGCGGTGGTTTGTTTGCCGGATCAAGAGCTACCAACTCTTTTTC
CGAAGGTAACTGGCTTCAGCAGAGCGCAGATACCAAATACTGTTCTTCTAGTGTAGCCGTAGTTAGGCCA
CCACTTCAAGAACTCTGTAGCACCGCCTACATACCTCGCTCTGCTAATCCTGTTACCAGTGGCTGCTGCC
AGTGGCGATAAGTCGTGTCTTACCGGGTTGGACTCAAGACGATAGTTACCGGATAAGGCGCAGCGGTCGG
GCTGAACGGGGGGTTCGTGCACACAGCCCAGCTTGGAGCGAACGACCTACACCGAACTGAGATACCTACA
GCGTGAGCTATGAGAAAGCGCCACGCTTCCCGAAGGGAGAAAGGCGGACAGGTATCCGGTAAGCGGCAGG
GTCGGAACAGGAGAGCGCACGAGGGAGCTTCCAGGGGGAAACGCCTGGTATCTTTATAGTCCTGTCGGGT
TTCGCCACCTCTGACTTGAGCGTCGATTTTTGTGATGCTCGTCAGGGGGGCGGAGCCTATGGAAAAACGC
CAGCAACGCGGCCTTTTTACGGTTCCTGGCCTTTTGCTGGCCTTTTGCTCACATGTTCTTTCCTGCGTTA
TCCCCTGATTCTGTGGATAACCGTATTACCGCCATGCAT
